Addgene plasmid #17374: pBS Wnt-3aHA
Depositing lab: Jan Kitajewski. Depositing organization: Columbia University. Publication: Transformation by Wnt family proteins correlates with regulation of beta-catenin. Shimizu H, Julius MA, Giarre M, Zheng Z, Brown AM, Kitajewski J. Cell Growth Differ. 1997 Dec . 8(12):1349-58. PubMed 9419423.
Backbone
  Vector backbone: pBS KS(+)
  Backbone manufacturer: Stratagene
  Backbone size w/o insert (bp): 3000
  Vector type: Bacterial Expression
Growth in bacteria
  Bacterial resistance: Ampicillin, 100 μg/mL
  Growth temperature: 37°C
  Growth strain: DH5alpha
  Copy number: High Copy
Gene/Insert
  Gene/Insert name: Wnt-3aHA (alt name: wnt3a)
  Species: M. musculus (mouse)
  Insert size (bp): 1300
  Entrez Gene: Wnt3a (a.k.a. Wnt-3a, vt)
  Tag / fusion protein: HA (C terminal on insert)
  Cloning method: Restriction Enzyme
  Sequencing primers: 5′ T7; 3′ T3
Terms and licenses: Academic/Nonprofit Terms; Industry Terms: Not Available to Industry
How to cite: pBS Wnt-3aHA was a gift from Jan Kitajewski (Addgene plasmid # 17374 ; http://n2t.net/addgene:17374 ; RRID:Addgene_17374)
