[The description below was written by a language model from this plasmid's Addgene catalogue record.]
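Description:
pBS Wnt-3aHA is a small, high-copy bacterial cloning plasmid built on the Stratagene pBluescript KS(+) backbone (about 3 kb), carrying a mouse Wnt3a cDNA of roughly 1.3 kb. It is propagated in E. coli under ampicillin selection. pBluescript-type phagemids generally combine a pUC-derived origin, which accounts for the high copy number, with an f1 origin for single-stranded DNA rescue, although no feature table is supplied here to confirm the individual elements. The insert was introduced by restriction enzyme cloning, and the record does not state which sites were used.

The payload is the Wnt-3a coding sequence fused at its C terminus to an HA epitope tag, which allows the secreted Wnt protein to be detected or immunoprecipitated with anti-HA antibodies rather than Wnt-specific reagents. The insert is sequenced with T7 and T3 primers, the T7 primer reading from its 5′ end and the T3 primer from its 3′ end. This fits the usual pBluescript arrangement, in which opposing T7 and T3 phage promoters flank the polylinker, and such promoters can in principle be used for in vitro transcription of sense or antisense RNA.

Although catalogued as a bacterial expression vector, the record names no mammalian promoter or eukaryotic selection marker, so the plasmid is best regarded as a source or shuttle clone for the tagged cDNA, suitable for subcloning into expression or retroviral vectors. The associated study examined how transformation by Wnt family members correlates with regulation of beta-catenin, and this tagged Wnt-3a is one of the reagents from that work.
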