>Addgene plasmid #17374 | pBS Wnt-3aHA | addgene partial sequence | sequence record 23636 | 17374 with T7
GCGGGGCGGCGCTCTAGAACTAGTGGATCCCCCGGGCTGCAGGAATTCATGTCTTACGGTCAAGGCAGAG
GGCCCAGCGCCACTGCAGCCGCGCCACCTCCCAGGGCCGGGCCAGCCCAGGCGTCCGCGCTCTCGGGGTG
GACTCCCCCCGCTGCGCGCTCAAGCCGGCGATGGCTCCTCTCGGATACCTCTTAGTGCTCTGCAGCCTGA
AGCAGGCTCTGGGCAGCTACCCGATCTGGTGGTCCTTGGCTGTGGGACCCCAGTACTCCTCTCTGAGCAC
TCAGCCCATTCTCTGTGCCAGCATCCCAGGCCTGGTACCGAAGCAGCTGCGCTTCTGCAGGAACTACGTG
GAGATCATGCCCAGCGTGGCTGAGGGTGTCAAAGCGGGCATCCAGGAGTGCCAGCACCAGTTCCGAGGCC
GGCGTTGGAACTGCACCACCGTCAGCAACAGCCTGGCCATCTTTGGCCCTGTTCTGGACAAAGCCACCCG
GGAGTCAGCCTTTGTCCATGCCATCGCCTCCGCTGGAGTAGCTTTCGCAGTGACACGCTCCTGTGCAGAG
GGATCAGCTGCTATCTGTGGGTGCAGCAGCCGCCTCCAGGGCTCCCCAGGCGAGGGCTGGAAGTGGGGCG
GCTGTAGTGAGGACATTGAATTTGGAGGAATGGTCTCTCGGGAGTTTGCCGATGCCAGGGAAAANCGGCC
GGATGCCCGCTCTGCCATGAACCGTCACAACAATGANGCTGGGCGCCAGGNCATCGCCAGTCACATGCAC
CTCANGTGCAATGCTANGGGCTATCTG
