>Addgene plasmid #17374 | pBS Wnt-3aHA | addgene partial sequence | sequence record 51273 | T3 5'-GCAATTAACCCTCACTAAAGG-3'
CCCTCGAGGTCGACGGATCCTCTAGAGCCGGATCTTAATTAATTAAGGCCCTGGACCCAAAGAAGCGTAA
TCTGGAACATCATATGGGTAGGCCATGGACTTGCAGGTGTGCACGTCATAGACACGTGTGCACTCCTGGC
AGCTGACGTAGCAGCACCAATGGAAAACACAGTGGCATTTCTCCCTCCGTCGCTCAGTGCGCGCGTTATG
CCCGCGCCCGCAGCACAACAGGTCGCACCCATCTATGCCATGCGAGCTCACATTGCAGGTGCGGTCACGC
GTCCCGAAGGAGCCGGTTTCGGGGTTAGGTTCGCAGAAGTTGGGTGAGGCCTCGTAGTAGACCAGGTCGC
GTTCTGTCGGCACCTTGAAGTACGTGTAACGTGGCCTCAGGGTCTCCACCCAGCCACGAGACTCTCGGTG
TTTCTCTACCACCATCTCCGAGGCACTGTCATACTTGTCCTTGAGGAAATCCCCGATGGTGCGGAAGTCC
GGCTGCGACCACCAGCAGGTCTTCACTTCACAGCTGCCAGATAGCCCGTGGCATTTGCACTTGAGGTGCA
TGTGACTGGCGATGGCCTGGCGCCCAGCCTCATTGTTGTGACGGTTCATGGCAGAGCGGGCATCCGGCCG
GTTCTCCCTGGCATCGGCAAACTCCCGAGAGACCATTCCTCCAAATTCAATGTCCTCACTACAGCCGCCC
CACTTCCAGCCCTCGCCTGGGGAGCCCTGGAGGCGGCTGCTGCACCCACAGATAGCAGCTGATCCCTCTG
CACAGGAGCGTGTCACTGCGAAAGCTACTCCAGC
